Addgene plasmid #135747: PX330_ZBTB7B_2
Purpose: Encodes gRNA for 3' target of human ZBTB7B
Depositing lab: Richard M. Myers. Depositing organization: HudsonAlpha Institute for Biotechnology. Publication: CETCh-seq: CRISPR epitope tagging ChIP-seq of DNA-binding proteins. Savic D, Partridge EC, Newberry KM, Smith SB, Meadows SK, Roberts BS, Mackiewicz M, Mendenhall EM, Myers RM. Genome Res. 2015 Sep 9. 10.1101/gr.193540.115 PubMed 26355004.
Backbone
  Vector backbone: PX330
  Vector type: CRISPR
Growth in bacteria
  Bacterial resistance: Ampicillin, 100 μg/mL
  Growth temperature: 37°C
  Growth strain: DH5alpha
  Copy number: High Copy
Gene/Insert
  Gene/Insert name: ZBTB7B gRNA
  gRNA/shRNA sequence: GTCCTCTTAAAGAGGGACG
  Species: H. sapiens (human)
  Entrez Gene: ZBTB7B (a.k.a. CKROX, THPOK, ZBTB15, ZFP-67, ZFP67, ZNF857B, c-KROX, hcKROX, vGAF)
  Promoter: U6
  Cloning method: Restriction Enzyme; 5′ cloning site Unknown (unknown if destroyed)
Terms and licenses: Academic/Nonprofit Terms; Industry Terms: Not Available to Industry
How to cite: PX330_ZBTB7B_2 was a gift from Richard M. Myers (Addgene plasmid # 135747 ; http://n2t.net/addgene:135747 ; RRID:Addgene_135747)
