[The description below was written by a language model from this plasmid's Addgene catalogue record and pLannotate feature annotations shown in this document.]
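Description:
PX330_ZBTB7B_2 is an all-in-one CRISPR/Cas9 plasmid built on the PX330 backbone for transient expression in mammalian cells. It delivers both a single guide RNA and Streptococcus pyogenes Cas9 from one roughly 8.5 kb vector. In bacteria it is maintained at high copy through a ColE1/pUC-type origin and selected with ampicillin via the β-lactamase gene. An f1 phage origin is also present, along with small remnant fragments of bom and rop. A single AAV2 inverted terminal repeat is annotated downstream of the Cas9 cassette. With only one ITR annotated, the plasmid does not appear configured as an AAV packaging vector.

The payload consists of two expression units. A human U6 RNA polymerase III promoter drives a guide directed against the 3' end of the human ZBTB7B gene (also known as THPOK or c-KROX). The spacer sits between the promoter and the S. pyogenes gRNA scaffold, and a partial second scaffold fragment is annotated just after the first. Downstream, a hybrid promoter made of the CMV enhancer, chicken β-actin promoter and a hybrid intron drives Cas9. The annotation tool splits Cas9 into contiguous N- and C-terminal portions that together form the full coding sequence, followed by a C-terminal nucleoplasmin nuclear localization signal and a bovine growth hormone polyadenylation signal.

The associated work concerns CRISPR epitope tagging of DNA-binding proteins for ChIP-seq. Cutting near the 3' end of ZBTB7B would fit with inserting a tag at the end of the endogenous coding sequence by homology-directed repair. Any donor template for this would be a separate construct and is not part of this record. The "_2" suffix suggests it is one of several guides designed for this locus, though the record does not say so.
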