Features (pLannotate 1.2.2; 18 found; start..end, strand, type, name):
      1..241     +  promoter       U6 promoter: RNA polymerase III promoter for human U6 snRNA
    269..344     +  misc_RNA       gRNA scaffold: guide RNA scaffold for the Streptococcus pyogenes CRISPR/Cas9 system
    351..394     +  misc_RNA       gRNA scaffold (fragment): guide RNA scaffold for the Streptococcus pyogenes CRISPR/Cas9 system
    441..726     +  enhancer       CMV enhancer: human cytomegalovirus immediate early enhancer; contains an 18-bp deletion relative to the standard CMV enhancer
    728..1005    +  promoter       chicken β-actin promoter: No description available
   1006..1233    +  intron         hybrid intron: hybrid between chicken β-actin (CBA) and minute virus of mice (MMV) introns (Gray et al., 2011)
   1371..2972    +  CDS            Cas9(N): N-terminal portion of Streptococcus pyogenes Cas9 (Zetsche et al., 2015)
   2973..5471    +  CDS            Cas9(C): C-terminal portion of Streptococcus pyogenes Cas9 (Zetsche et al., 2015)
   5472..5519    +  CDS            nucleoplasmin NLS: bipartite nuclear localization signal from nucleoplasmin
   5553..5664    +  polyA_signal   bGH poly(A) signal: bovine growth hormone polyadenylation signal
   5769..5909    +  repeat_region  AAV2 ITR: inverted terminal repeat of adeno-associated virus serotype 2 inverted
   5914..5965    -  misc_feature   bom (fragment): basis of mobility region from pBR322
   5984..6439    +  rep_origin     f1 ori (sequence partly withheld): f1 bacteriophage origin of replication; arrow indicates direction of (+) strand synthesis
   6440..6489    -  misc_feature   bom (fragment): basis of mobility region from pBR322
   6591..6626    -  CDS            rop (fragment): Rop protein, which maintains plasmids at low copy number; rop
   6721..6825    +  promoter       AmpR promoter: bla
   6826..7686    +  CDS            AmpR: β-lactamase; bla; confers resistance to ampicillin, carbenicillin, and related antibiotics
   7857..8445    +  rep_origin     ori: high-copy-number ColE1/pMB1/pBR322/pUC origin of replication
>Addgene plasmid #135747 | PX330_ZBTB7B_2 | addgene full sequence | sequence record 270169 | Addgene NGS Result
GAGGGCCTATTTCCCATGATTCCTTCATATTTGCATATACGATACAAGGCTGTTAGAGAGATAATTGGAA
TTAATTTGACTGTAAACACAAAGATATTAGTACAAAATACGTGACGTAGAAAGTAATAATTTCTTGGGTA
GTTTGCAGTTTTAAAATTATGTTTTAAAATGGACTATCATATGCTTACCGTAACTTGAAAGTATTTCGAT
TTCTTGGCTTTATATATCTTGTGGAAAGGACGAAACACCGTCCTCTTAAAGAGGGACGGTTTTAGAGCTA
GAAATAGCAAGTTAAAATAAGGCTAGTCCGTTATCAACTTGAAAAAGTGGCACCGAGTCGGTGCTTTTTT
GTTTTAGAGCTAGAAATAGCAAGTTAAAATAAGGCTAGTCCGTTTTTAGCGCGTGCGCCAATTCTGCAGA
CAAATGGCTCTAGAGGTACCCGTTACATAACTTACGGTAAATGGCCCGCCTGGCTGACCGCCCAACGACC
CCCGCCCATTGACGTCAATAGTAACGCCAATAGGGACTTTCCATTGACGTCAATGGGTGGAGTATTTACG
GTAAACTGCCCACTTGGCAGTACATCAAGTGTATCATATGCCAAGTACGCCCCCTATTGACGTCAATGAC
GGTAAATGGCCCGCCTGGCATTGTGCCCAGTACATGACCTTATGGGACTTTCCTACTTGGCAGTACATCT
ACGTATTAGTCATCGCTATTACCATGGTCGAGGTGAGCCCCACGTTCTGCTTCACTCTCCCCATCTCCCC
CCCCTCCCCACCCCCAATTTTGTATTTATTTATTTTTTAATTATTTTGTGCAGCGATGGGGGCGGGGGGG
GGGGGGGGGCGCGCGCCAGGCGGGGCGGGGCGGGGCGAGGGGCGGGGCGGGGCGAGGCGGAGAGGTGCGG
CGGCAGCCAATCAGAGCGGCGCGCTCCGAAAGTTTCCTTTTATGGCGAGGCGGCGGCGGCGGCGGCCCTA
TAAAAAGCGAAGCGCGCGGCGGGCGGGAGTCGCTGCGCGCTGCCTTCGCCCCGTGCCCCGCTCCGCCGCC
GCCTCGCGCCGCCCGCCCCGGCTCTGACTGACCGCGTTACTCCCACAGGTGAGCGGGCGGGACGGCCCTT
CTCCTCCGGGCTGTAATTAGCTGAGCAAGAGGTAAGGGTTTAAGGGATGGTTGGTTGGTGGGGTATTAAT
GTTTAATTACCTGGAGCACCTGCCTGAAATCACTTTTTTTCAGGTTGGACCGGTGCCACCATGGACTATA
AGGACCACGACGGAGACTACAAGGATCATGATATTGATTACAAAGACGATGACGATAAGATGGCCCCAAA
GAAGAAGCGGAAGGTCGGTATCCACGGAGTCCCAGCAGCCGACAAGAAGTACAGCATCGGCCTGGACATC
GGCACCAACTCTGTGGGCTGGGCCGTGATCACCGACGAGTACAAGGTGCCCAGCAAGAAATTCAAGGTGC
TGGGCAACACCGACCGGCACAGCATCAAGAAGAACCTGATCGGAGCCCTGCTGTTCGACAGCGGCGAAAC
AGCCGAGGCCACCCGGCTGAAGAGAACCGCCAGAAGAAGATACACCAGACGGAAGAACCGGATCTGCTAT
CTGCAAGAGATCTTCAGCAACGAGATGGCCAAGGTGGACGACAGCTTCTTCCACAGACTGGAAGAGTCCT
TCCTGGTGGAAGAGGATAAGAAGCACGAGCGGCACCCCATCTTCGGCAACATCGTGGACGAGGTGGCCTA
CCACGAGAAGTACCCCACCATCTACCACCTGAGAAAGAAACTGGTGGACAGCACCGACAAGGCCGACCTG
CGGCTGATCTATCTGGCCCTGGCCCACATGATCAAGTTCCGGGGCCACTTCCTGATCGAGGGCGACCTGA
ACCCCGACAACAGCGACGTGGACAAGCTGTTCATCCAGCTGGTGCAGACCTACAACCAGCTGTTCGAGGA
AAACCCCATCAACGCCAGCGGCGTGGACGCCAAGGCCATCCTGTCTGCCAGACTGAGCAAGAGCAGACGG
CTGGAAAATCTGATCGCCCAGCTGCCCGGCGAGAAGAAGAATGGCCTGTTCGGAAACCTGATTGCCCTGA
GCCTGGGCCTGACCCCCAACTTCAAGAGCAACTTCGACCTGGCCGAGGATGCCAAACTGCAGCTGAGCAA
GGACACCTACGACGACGACCTGGACAACCTGCTGGCCCAGATCGGCGACCAGTACGCCGACCTGTTTCTG
GCCGCCAAGAACCTGTCCGACGCCATCCTGCTGAGCGACATCCTGAGAGTGAACACCGAGATCACCAAGG
CCCCCCTGAGCGCCTCTATGATCAAGAGATACGACGAGCACCACCAGGACCTGACCCTGCTGAAAGCTCT
CGTGCGGCAGCAGCTGCCTGAGAAGTACAAAGAGATTTTCTTCGACCAGAGCAAGAACGGCTACGCCGGC
TACATTGACGGCGGAGCCAGCCAGGAAGAGTTCTACAAGTTCATCAAGCCCATCCTGGAAAAGATGGACG
GCACCGAGGAACTGCTCGTGAAGCTGAACAGAGAGGACCTGCTGCGGAAGCAGCGGACCTTCGACAACGG
CAGCATCCCCCACCAGATCCACCTGGGAGAGCTGCACGCCATTCTGCGGCGGCAGGAAGATTTTTACCCA
TTCCTGAAGGACAACCGGGAAAAGATCGAGAAGATCCTGACCTTCCGCATCCCCTACTACGTGGGCCCTC
TGGCCAGGGGAAACAGCAGATTCGCCTGGATGACCAGAAAGAGCGAGGAAACCATCACCCCCTGGAACTT
CGAGGAAGTGGTGGACAAGGGCGCTTCCGCCCAGAGCTTCATCGAGCGGATGACCAACTTCGATAAGAAC
CTGCCCAACGAGAAGGTGCTGCCCAAGCACAGCCTGCTGTACGAGTACTTCACCGTGTATAACGAGCTGA
CCAAAGTGAAATACGTGACCGAGGGAATGAGAAAGCCCGCCTTCCTGAGCGGCGAGCAGAAAAAGGCCAT
CGTGGACCTGCTGTTCAAGACCAACCGGAAAGTGACCGTGAAGCAGCTGAAAGAGGACTACTTCAAGAAA
ATCGAGTGCTTCGACTCCGTGGAAATCTCCGGCGTGGAAGATCGGTTCAACGCCTCCCTGGGCACATACC
ACGATCTGCTGAAAATTATCAAGGACAAGGACTTCCTGGACAATGAGGAAAACGAGGACATTCTGGAAGA
TATCGTGCTGACCCTGACACTGTTTGAGGACAGAGAGATGATCGAGGAACGGCTGAAAACCTATGCCCAC
CTGTTCGACGACAAAGTGATGAAGCAGCTGAAGCGGCGGAGATACACCGGCTGGGGCAGGCTGAGCCGGA
AGCTGATCAACGGCATCCGGGACAAGCAGTCCGGCAAGACAATCCTGGATTTCCTGAAGTCCGACGGCTT
CGCCAACAGAAACTTCATGCAGCTGATCCACGACGACAGCCTGACCTTTAAAGAGGACATCCAGAAAGCC
CAGGTGTCCGGCCAGGGCGATAGCCTGCACGAGCACATTGCCAATCTGGCCGGCAGCCCCGCCATTAAGA
AGGGCATCCTGCAGACAGTGAAGGTGGTGGACGAGCTCGTGAAAGTGATGGGCCGGCACAAGCCCGAGAA
CATCGTGATCGAAATGGCCAGAGAGAACCAGACCACCCAGAAGGGACAGAAGAACAGCCGCGAGAGAATG
AAGCGGATCGAAGAGGGCATCAAAGAGCTGGGCAGCCAGATCCTGAAAGAACACCCCGTGGAAAACACCC
AGCTGCAGAACGAGAAGCTGTACCTGTACTACCTGCAGAATGGGCGGGATATGTACGTGGACCAGGAACT
GGACATCAACCGGCTGTCCGACTACGATGTGGACCATATCGTGCCTCAGAGCTTTCTGAAGGACGACTCC
ATCGACAACAAGGTGCTGACCAGAAGCGACAAGAACCGGGGCAAGAGCGACAACGTGCCCTCCGAAGAGG
TCGTGAAGAAGATGAAGAACTACTGGCGGCAGCTGCTGAACGCCAAGCTGATTACCCAGAGAAAGTTCGA
CAATCTGACCAAGGCCGAGAGAGGCGGCCTGAGCGAACTGGATAAGGCCGGCTTCATCAAGAGACAGCTG
GTGGAAACCCGGCAGATCACAAAGCACGTGGCACAGATCCTGGACTCCCGGATGAACACTAAGTACGACG
AGAATGACAAGCTGATCCGGGAAGTGAAAGTGATCACCCTGAAGTCCAAGCTGGTGTCCGATTTCCGGAA
GGATTTCCAGTTTTACAAAGTGCGCGAGATCAACAACTACCACCACGCCCACGACGCCTACCTGAACGCC
GTCGTGGGAACCGCCCTGATCAAAAAGTACCCTAAGCTGGAAAGCGAGTTCGTGTACGGCGACTACAAGG
TGTACGACGTGCGGAAGATGATCGCCAAGAGCGAGCAGGAAATCGGCAAGGCTACCGCCAAGTACTTCTT
CTACAGCAACATCATGAACTTTTTCAAGACCGAGATTACCCTGGCCAACGGCGAGATCCGGAAGCGGCCT
CTGATCGAGACAAACGGCGAAACCGGGGAGATCGTGTGGGATAAGGGCCGGGATTTTGCCACCGTGCGGA
AAGTGCTGAGCATGCCCCAAGTGAATATCGTGAAAAAGACCGAGGTGCAGACAGGCGGCTTCAGCAAAGA
GTCTATCCTGCCCAAGAGGAACAGCGATAAGCTGATCGCCAGAAAGAAGGACTGGGACCCTAAGAAGTAC
GGCGGCTTCGACAGCCCCACCGTGGCCTATTCTGTGCTGGTGGTGGCCAAAGTGGAAAAGGGCAAGTCCA
AGAAACTGAAGAGTGTGAAAGAGCTGCTGGGGATCACCATCATGGAAAGAAGCAGCTTCGAGAAGAATCC
CATCGACTTTCTGGAAGCCAAGGGCTACAAAGAAGTGAAAAAGGACCTGATCATCAAGCTGCCTAAGTAC
TCCCTGTTCGAGCTGGAAAACGGCCGGAAGAGAATGCTGGCCTCTGCCGGCGAACTGCAGAAGGGAAACG
AACTGGCCCTGCCCTCCAAATATGTGAACTTCCTGTACCTGGCCAGCCACTATGAGAAGCTGAAGGGCTC
CCCCGAGGATAATGAGCAGAAACAGCTGTTTGTGGAACAGCACAAGCACTACCTGGACGAGATCATCGAG
CAGATCAGCGAGTTCTCCAAGAGAGTGATCCTGGCCGACGCTAATCTGGACAAAGTGCTGTCCGCCTACA
ACAAGCACCGGGATAAGCCCATCAGAGAGCAGGCCGAGAATATCATCCACCTGTTTACCCTGACCAATCT
GGGAGCCCCTGCCGCCTTCAAGTACTTTGACACCACCATCGACCGGAAGAGGTACACCAGCACCAAAGAG
GTGCTGGACGCCACCCTGATCCACCAGAGCATCACCGGCCTGTACGAGACACGGATCGACCTGTCTCAGC
TGGGAGGCGACAAAAGGCCGGCGGCCACGAAAAAGGCCGGCCAGGCAAAAAAGAAAAAGTAAGAATTCCT
AGAGCTCGCTGATCAGCCTCGACTGTGCCTTCTAGTTGCCAGCCATCTGTTGTTTGCCCCTCCCCCGTGC
CTTCCTTGACCCTGGAAGGTGCCACTCCCACTGTCCTTTCCTAATAAAATGAGGAAATTGCATCGCATTG
TCTGAGTAGGTGTCATTCTATTCTGGGGGGTGGGGTGGGGCAGGACAGCAAGGGGGAGGATTGGGAAGAG
AATAGCAGGCATGCTGGGGAGCGGCCGCAGGAACCCCTAGTGATGGAGTTGGCCACTCCCTCTCTGCGCG
CTCGCTCGCTCACTGAGGCCGGGCGACCAAAGGTCGCCCGACGCCCGGGCTTTGCCCGGGCGGCCTCAGT
GAGCGAGCGAGCGCGCAGCTGCCTGCAGGGGCGCCTGATGCGGTATTTTCTCCTTACGCATCTGTGCGGT
ATTTCACACCGCATA
[95 nt withheld, positions 5966-6060]
T
[46 nt withheld, positions 6062-6107]
C
[141 nt withheld, positions 6109-6249]
CCTTTGACGTTGGAGTCCACGTTCTTT
[37 nt withheld, positions 6277-6313]
ACTCTATCTCGGGCTATTCTTTTGATTTATAAGGGATTTTGCCGATTTCGGTCTATTGGTTAAAAAATGA
GCTGATTTAACAAAAATTTAACGCGAATTTTAACAAAATATTAACGTTTACAATTTTATGGTGCACTCTC
AGTACAATCTGCTCTGATGCCGCATAGTTAAGCCAGCCCCGACACCCGCCAACACCCGCTGACGCGCCCT
GACGGGCTTGTCTGCTCCCGGCATCCGCTTACAGACAAGCTGTGACCGTCTCCGGGAGCTGCATGTGTCA
GAGGTTTTCACCGTCATCACCGAAACGCGCGAGACGAAAGGGCCTCGTGATACGCCTATTTTTATAGGTT
AATGTCATGATAATAATGGTTTCTTAGACGTCAGGTGGCACTTTTCGGGGAAATGTGCGCGGAACCCCTA
TTTGTTTATTTTTCTAAATACATTCAAATATGTATCCGCTCATGAGACAATAACCCTGATAAATGCTTCA
ATAATATTGAAAAAGGAAGAGTATGAGTATTCAACATTTCCGTGTCGCCCTTATTCCCTTTTTTGCGGCA
TTTTGCCTTCCTGTTTTTGCTCACCCAGAAACGCTGGTGAAAGTAAAAGATGCTGAAGATCAGTTGGGTG
CACGAGTGGGTTACATCGAACTGGATCTCAACAGCGGTAAGATCCTTGAGAGTTTTCGCCCCGAAGAACG
TTTTCCAATGATGAGCACTTTTAAAGTTCTGCTATGTGGCGCGGTATTATCCCGTATTGACGCCGGGCAA
GAGCAACTCGGTCGCCGCATACACTATTCTCAGAATGACTTGGTTGAGTACTCACCAGTCACAGAAAAGC
ATCTTACGGATGGCATGACAGTAAGAGAATTATGCAGTGCTGCCATAACCATGAGTGATAACACTGCGGC
CAACTTACTTCTGACAACGATCGGAGGACCGAAGGAGCTAACCGCTTTTTTGCACAACATGGGGGATCAT
GTAACTCGCCTTGATCGTTGGGAACCGGAGCTGAATGAAGCCATACCAAACGACGAGCGTGACACCACGA
TGCCTGTAGCAATGGCAACAACGTTGCGCAAACTATTAACTGGCGAACTACTTACTCTAGCTTCCCGGCA
ACAATTAATAGACTGGATGGAGGCGGATAAAGTTGCAGGACCACTTCTGCGCTCGGCCCTTCCGGCTGGC
TGGTTTATTGCTGATAAATCTGGAGCCGGTGAGCGTGGAAGCCGCGGTATCATTGCAGCACTGGGGCCAG
ATGGTAAGCCCTCCCGTATCGTAGTTATCTACACGACGGGGAGTCAGGCAACTATGGATGAACGAAATAG
ACAGATCGCTGAGATAGGTGCCTCACTGATTAAGCATTGGTAACTGTCAGACCAAGTTTACTCATATATA
CTTTAGATTGATTTAAAACTTCATTTTTAATTTAAAAGGATCTAGGTGAAGATCCTTTTTGATAATCTCA
TGACCAAAATCCCTTAACGTGAGTTTTCGTTCCACTGAGCGTCAGACCCCGTAGAAAAGATCAAAGGATC
TTCTTGAGATCCTTTTTTTCTGCGCGTAATCTGCTGCTTGCAAACAAAAAAACCACCGCTACCAGCGGTG
GTTTGTTTGCCGGATCAAGAGCTACCAACTCTTTTTCCGAAGGTAACTGGCTTCAGCAGAGCGCAGATAC
CAAATACTGTTCTTCTAGTGTAGCCGTAGTTAGGCCACCACTTCAAGAACTCTGTAGCACCGCCTACATA
CCTCGCTCTGCTAATCCTGTTACCAGTGGCTGCTGCCAGTGGCGATAAGTCGTGTCTTACCGGGTTGGAC
TCAAGACGATAGTTACCGGATAAGGCGCAGCGGTCGGGCTGAACGGGGGGTTCGTGCACACAGCCCAGCT
TGGAGCGAACGACCTACACCGAACTGAGATACCTACAGCGTGAGCTATGAGAAAGCGCCACGCTTCCCGA
AGGGAGAAAGGCGGACAGGTATCCGGTAAGCGGCAGGGTCGGAACAGGAGAGCGCACGAGGGAGCTTCCA
GGGGGAAACGCCTGGTATCTTTATAGTCCTGTCGGGTTTCGCCACCTCTGACTTGAGCGTCGATTTTTGT
GATGCTCGTCAGGGGGGCGGAGCCTATGGAAAAACGCCAGCAACGCGGCCTTTTTACGGTTCCTGGCCTT
TTGCTGGCCTTTTGCTCACATGT
